>Addgene plasmid #72224 | pJK303 | depositor full sequence | sequence record 134623 | pJK303 sequence 4711 bps
TGGCGAATGGG
[124 nt withheld, positions 12-135]
C
[91 nt withheld, positions 137-227]
A
[49 nt withheld, positions 229-277]
CCTTTGACGTTGGAGTCCACGTTCTTT
[37 nt withheld, positions 305-341]
ACCCTATCTCGGTCTATTCTTTTGATTTATAAGGGATTTTGCCGATTTCGGCCTATTGGTTAAAAAATGA
GCTGATTTAACAAAAATTTAACGCGAATTTTAACAAAATATTAACGTTTACAATTTCAGGTGGCACTTTT
CGGGGAAATGTGCGCGGAACCCCTATTTGTTTATTTTTCTAAATACATTCAAATATGTATCCGCTCATGA
GACAATAACCCTGATAAATGCTTCAATAATATTGAAAAAGGAAGAGTATGAGTATTCAACATTTCCGTGT
CGCCCTTATTCCCTTTTTTGCGGCATTTTGCCTTCCTGTTTTTGCTCACCCAGAAACGCTGGTGAAAGTA
AAAGATGCTGAAGATCAGTTGGGTGCACGAGTGGGTTACATCGAACTGGATCTCAACAGCGGTAAGATCC
TTGAGAGTTTTCGCCCCGAAGAACGTTTTCCAATGATGAGCACTTTTAAAGTTCTGCTATGTGGCGCGGT
ATTATCCCGTATTGACGCCGGGCAAGAGCAACTCGGTCGCCGCATACACTATTCTCAGAATGACTTGGTT
GAGTACTCACCAGTCACAGAAAAGCATCTTACGGATGGCATGACAGTAAGAGAATTATGCAGTGCTGCCA
TAACCATGAGTGATAACACTGCGGCCAACTTACTTCTGACAACGATCGGAGGACCGAAGGAGCTAACCGC
TTTTTTGCACAACATGGGGGATCATGTAACTCGCCTTGATCGTTGGGAACCGGAGCTGAATGAAGCCATA
CCAAACGACGAGCGTGACACCACGATGCCTGCAGCAATGGCAACAACGTTGCGCAAACTATTAACTGGCG
AACTACTTACTCTAGCTTCCCGGCAACAATTAATAGACTGGATGGAGGCGGATAAAGTTGCAGGACCACT
TCTGCGCTCGGCCCTTCCGGCTGGCTGGTTTATTGCTGATAAATCTGGAGCCGGTGAGCGTGGGTCTCGC
GGTATCATTGCAGCACTGGGGCCAGATGGTAAGCCCTCCCGTATCGTAGTTATCTACACGACGGGGAGTC
AGGCAACTATGGATGAACGAAATAGACAGATCGCTGAGATAGGTGCCTCACTGATTAAGCATTGGTAACT
GTCAGACCAAGTTTACTCATATATACTTTAGATTGATTTAAAACTTCATTTTTAATTTAAAAGGATCTAG
GTGAAGATCCTTTTTGATAATCTCATGACCAAAATCCCTTAACGTGAGTTTTCGTTCCACTGAGCGTCAG
ACCCCGTAGAAAAGATCAAAGGATCTTCTTGAGATCCTTTTTTTCTGCGCGTAATCTGCTGCTTGCAAAC
AAAAAAACCACCGCTACCAGCGGTGGTTTGTTTGCCGGATCAAGAGCTACCAACTCTTTTTCCGAAGGTA
ACTGGCTTCAGCAGAGCGCAGATACCAAATACTGTCCTTCTAGTGTAGCCGTAGTTAGGCCACCACTTCA
AGAACTCTGTAGCACCGCCTACATACCTCGCTCTGCTAATCCTGTTACCAGTGGCTGCTGCCAGTGGCGA
TAAGTCGTGTCTTACCGGGTTGGACTCAAGACGATAGTTACCGGATAAGGCGCAGCGGTCGGGCTGAACG
GGGGGTTCGTGCACACAGCCCAGCTTGGAGCGAACGACCTACACCGAACTGAGATACCTACAGCGTGAGC
TATGAGAAAGCGCCACGCTTCCCGAAGGGAGAAAGGCGGACAGGTATCCGGTAAGCGGCAGGGTCGGAAC
AGGAGAGCGCACGAGGGAGCTTCCAGGGGGAAACGCCTGGTATCTTTATAGTCCTGTCGGGTTTCGCCAC
CTCTGACTTGAGCGTCGATTTTTGTGATGCTCGTCAGGGGGGCGGAGCCTATGGAAAAACGCCAGCAACG
CGGCCTTTTTACGGTTCCTGGCCTTTTGCTGGCCTTTTGCTCACATGTTCTTTCCTGCGTTATCCCCTGA
TTCTGTGGATAACCGTATTACCGCCTTTGAGTGAGCTGATACCGCTCGCCGCAGCCGAACGACCGAGCGC
AGCGAGTCAGTGAGCGAGGAAGCGGAAGAGCGCCTGATGCGGTATTTTCTCCTTACGCATCTGTGCGGTA
TTTCACACCGCATATATGGTGCACTCTCAGTACAATCTGCTCTGATGCCGCATAGTTAAGCCAGTATACA
CTCCGCTATCGCTACGTGACTGGGTCATGGCTGCGCCCCGACACCCGCCAACACCCGCTGACGCGCCCTG
ACGGGCTTGTCTGCTCCCGGCATCCGCTTACAGACAAGCTGTGACCGTCTCCGGGAGCTGCATGTGTCAG
AGGTTTTCACCGTCATCACCGAAACGCGCGAGGCAGCTGCGGTAAAGCTCATCAGCGTGGTCGTGAAGCG
ATTCACAGATGTCTGCCTGTTCATCCGCGTCCAGCTCGTTGAGTTTCTCCAGAAGCGTTAATGTCTGGCT
TCTGATAAAGCGGGCCATGTTAAGGGCGGTTTTTTCCTGTTTGGTCACTGATGCCTCCGTGTAAGGGGGA
TTTCTGTTCATGGGGGTAATGATACCGATGAAACGAGAGAGGATGCTCACGATACGGGTTACTGATGATG
AACATGCCCGGTTACTGGAACGTTGTGAGGGTAAACAACTGGCGGTATGGATGCGGCGGGACCAGAGAAA
AATCACTCAGGGTCAATGCCAGCGCTTCGTTAATACAGATGTAGGTGTTCCACAGGGTAGCCAGCAGCAT
CCTGCGATGCAGATCCGGAACATAATGGTGCAGGGCGCTGACTTCCGCGTTTCCAGACTTTACGAAACAC
GGAAACCGAAGACCATTCATGTTGTTGCTCAGGTCGCAGACGTTTTGCAGCAGCAGTCGCTTCACGTTCG
CTCGCGTATCGGTGATTCATTCTGCTAACCAGTAAGGCAACCCCGCCAGCCTAGCCGGGTCCTCAACGAC
AGGAGCACGATCATGCGCACCCGTGGCCAGGACCCAACGCTGCCCGAGATCTCGATCCCGCGAAATTAAT
ACGACTCACTATAGGGAGACCACAACGGTTTCCCTCTAGAAATAATTTTGTTTAACTTTAAGAAGGAGAT
ATACATATGTGGCCAGCATCGCGCGCAGGGGCTGTGTTGACGATAAATCTTTCCGCTATTGCCGAAAATT
ACCGCTATCTTGTGAACAAACTGGGCAAAACAGTTTGCGCCGCAGTAGTTAAGGCCGATGCTTATGGGCT
TGGGGTTGCACAGGTGGCGCCCATTTTGGAACAGGTTGGCGCAAAACATTTTTTTGTCGCACATGTGGAT
GAAGGGCTAGCCCTTAGGCCATATCTTTCACCCCACACATCAGTAACTGTGTTGCATGGTCCACGGCCGG
ATGCTGCTGAGGTTTGCGTACGCAATAATTTGCGGCCAGTTTTAAATAGCCTAAAACAGGTGGCTGTTTT
GCGGGATCTGGCAGCCAAAATGGATAAGCCGCTGGATGTGGCCATTCAACTGGATACGGGTATGTCTCGT
TTTGGCCTTTCAGAGGCTGATATCCATAAACTGATGGCCACTCCTGAACTTTTGGAGGGGTTATCTGTCA
GTCTGGTTATGAGTCATCTGGCCTGTGCAGATACGCCAGAAAACGCAGCCAATGCCATGCAGCGTGAACG
GTTTGAGAACTATGCACGCATGTTGCCAAAGGCAGCTTTAAGTCTTTCTGCATCTTCTGGAATTTTTCTG
GGGCAACCATTTCATTTTGATCTCGTGCGCCCTGGTGCCGCTTTGTATGGCGTAGCGCCGCAGAATGATG
GTGTTAATCCACTTAAGCCTGTTGTGGGGTTGCAAACGCATATTCTGCAAATTCGCACTTTATCCAAAGG
GGATCGGGTGGGATATGGGCTTACGTGGCAAGCGACTGGCCCATGCCGTGTTGCGACCATTGCGGTTGGA
TATGCTGATGGATTTGCCCGTGCGGGCGCTGCTGCAGGATGCGCTTGGTATAAAGGATATCGGCTACCAA
TTCTGGGCCGAATCTCTATGGATTCCATGACAGTTGATCTTTCCGCAGTGCCCGAAGGGCTGCTGGAAGA
AGATAGCATGGTGGAACTTTTGAATGAGTCTTACGGCGTAGATGCTGTGGCCAAAGCAGAAGGCACAATA
GGCTACGAAGTACTGACATCTCTGGGGCGGCGTTATCATCGCGTTTATGCAACGGATGCCTGAAGCTTGC
GGCCGCACTCGAGCACCACCACCACCACCACTGAGATCCGGCTGCTAACAAAGCCCGAAAGGAAGCTGAG
TTGGCTGCTGCCACCGCTGAGCAATAACTAGCATAACCCCTTGGGGCCTCTAAACGGGTCTTGAGGGGTT
TTTTGCTGAAAGGAGGAACTATATCCGGAT
Features (pLannotate 1.2.2; 12 found; start..end, strand, type, name):
     12..467     +  rep_origin     f1 ori (sequence partly withheld): f1 bacteriophage origin of replication; arrow indicates direction of (+) strand synthesis
    494..598     +  promoter       AmpR promoter: bla
    599..1459    +  CDS            AmpR: β-lactamase; bla; confers resistance to ampicillin, carbenicillin, and related antibiotics
   1630..2218    +  rep_origin     ori: high-copy-number ColE1/pMB1/pBR322/pUC origin of replication
   2404..2546    -  misc_feature   bom: basis of mobility region from pBR322
   2648..2839    -  CDS            rop: Rop protein, which maintains plasmids at low copy number; rop
   2856..3236    +  CDS            YPB1_ECOLX: Protein predicted: Swiss-Prot protein existence level 4. From Escherichia coli.
   3348..3366    +  promoter       T7 promoter: promoter for bacteriophage T7 RNA polymerase
   3398..3420    +  RBS            RBS: efficient ribosome binding site from bacteriophage T7 gene 10 (Olins and Rangwala, 1989)
   4555..4572    +  CDS            9xHis (fragment): 9xHis affinity tag
   4582..4631    +  CDS            SET1 (fragment): solubility-enhancement tag derived from T7 phage gene 10B
   4639..4686    +  terminator     T7 terminator: transcription terminator for bacteriophage T7 RNA polymerase
