[The description below was written by a language model from this plasmid's Addgene catalogue record and pLannotate feature annotations shown in this document.]
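Description:
pJK303 is a 4,711 bp bacterial expression plasmid built on the pET23a backbone for producing a point mutant of alanine racemase (alr) from the acidophilic acetic acid bacterium Acetobacter aceti strain 1023. The insert was cloned between NdeI and HindIII sites, both of which remain intact, and carries a substitution changing alanine-367 to aspartate. The product is designated H6AaAlr-A367D, a name that indicates a hexahistidine-tagged form of the enzyme.

Expression is driven by the bacteriophage T7 promoter, followed by the efficient T7 gene 10 ribosome binding site, and transcription ends at the T7 terminator. Production therefore requires an E. coli host that supplies T7 RNA polymerase, while a cloning strain such as DH5alpha serves for propagation. The automated annotation does not label the alr coding sequence itself, but it would occupy the unannotated span between the ribosome binding site and the terminator region. A His-tag fragment is detected downstream of that span, in the position of the vector's C-terminal His-tag sequence. The record does not say whether this element is translated as part of the protein or whether the H6 tag lies elsewhere. A short fragment annotated as a T7 gene 10B-derived solubility tag just before the terminator is probably a match to vector sequence rather than a functional fusion.

The plasmid is maintained through a ColE1/pMB1-type origin, with the bom and rop elements also annotated, and is selected with ampicillin through the β-lactamase gene and its own promoter. An f1 origin is also present, which allows single-stranded DNA production. The construct is intended for overexpression and affinity purification of the mutant racemase, presumably for comparison with the wild-type enzyme.
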