Addgene plasmid #72224: pJK303
Purpose: Production of Acetobacter aceti 1023 alanine racemase (alr) with Ala367>Asp mutant (H6AaAlr-A367D)
Depositing lab: T. J. Kappock. Depositing organization: Washington University in Saint Louis. Publication: Alanine racemase from the acidophile Acetobacter aceti. Francois JA, Kappock TJ. Protein Expr Purif. 2007 Jan;51(1):39-48. Epub 2006 Jun 6. 10.1016/j.pep.2006.05.016 PubMed 16843006.
Backbone
  Vector backbone: pET23a
  Backbone size w/o insert (bp): 3666
  Total vector size (bp): 4711
  Vector type: Bacterial Expression
Growth in bacteria
  Bacterial resistance: Ampicillin, 100 μg/mL
  Growth temperature: 37°C
  Growth strain: DH5alpha
  Copy number: Unknown
Gene/Insert
  Gene/Insert name: alanine racemase (alt names: alr; AZ09_RS09230)
  Species: Acetobacter aceti 1023
  Mutation: changes alanine-367 to aspartate
  GenBank ID: WP_042787947.1 ABC71322.1
  Promoter: T7
  Cloning method: Restriction Enzyme; 5′ cloning site NdeI (not destroyed); 3′ cloning site HindIII (not destroyed)
  Sequencing primers: 5′ T7 promoter; 3′ T7 terminator
Terms and licenses: Academic/Nonprofit Terms; Industry Terms: Not Available to Industry
How to cite: pJK303 was a gift from T. J. Kappock (Addgene plasmid # 72224 ; http://n2t.net/addgene:72224 ; RRID:Addgene_72224)
