>Addgene plasmid #72224 | pJK303 | addgene partial sequence | sequence record 138820 | T7 5'-TAATACGACTCACTATAGGG-3'
TTTTGTTTAACTTTAAGAAGGAGATATACATATGTGGCCAGCATCGCGCGCAGGGGCTGTGTTGACGATA
AATCTTTCCGCTATTGCCGAAAATTACCGCTATCTTGTGAACAAACTGGGCAAAACAGTTTGCGCCGCAG
TAGTTAAGGCCGATGCTTATGGGCTTGGGGTTGCACAGGTGGCGCCCATTTTGGAACAGGTTGGCGCAAA
ACATTTTTTTGTCGCACATGTGGATGAAGGGCTAGCCCTTAGGCCATATCTTTCACCCCACACATCAGTA
ACTGTGTTGCATGGTCCACGGCCGGATGCTGCTGAGGTTTGCGTACGCAATAATTTGCGGCCAGTTTTAA
ATAGCCTAAAACAGGTGGCTGTTTTGCGGGATCTGGCAGCCAAAATGGATAAGCCGCTGGATGTGGCCAT
TCAACTGGATACGGGTATGTCTCGTTTTGGCCTTTCAGAGGCTGATATCCATAAACTGATGGCCACTCCT
GAACTTTTGGAGGGGTTATCTGTCAGTCTGGTTATGAGTCATCTGGCCTGTGCAGATACGCCAGAAAACG
CAGCCAATGCCATGCAGCGTGAACGGTTTGAGAACTATGCACGCATGTTGCCAAAGGCAGCTTTAAGTCT
TTCTGCATCTTCTGGAATTTTTCTGGGGCAACCATTTCATTTTGATCTCGTGCGCCCTGGTGCCGCTTTG
TATGGCGTAGCGCCGCAGAATGATGGTGTTAATCCACTTAAGCCTGTTGTGGGGTTGCAAACGCATATTC
TGCAAATTCGCACTTTATCCAAAGGGGATCGGGTGGGATATGGGCTTACGTGGCAAGCGACTGGCCCATG
CCGTGTTGCGACCATTGCGGTTGGATATGCTGATGGATTTGCCCGTGCGGGCGCTGCTGCAGGATGCGCT
TGGTATAAAGGATATCGGCTACCAATTCTGGGCCGAATCTCTATGGATTCCATGACAGTTGATCTTTCCG
CAGTGCCCGAAGGGCTGCTGGAAGAAGATAGCATGGTGGAACTTTTGAATGA
