>Addgene plasmid #72224 | pJK303 | addgene partial sequence | sequence record 138821 | T7term 5'-GCTAGTTATTGCTCAGCGG-3'
TTTCGGGCTTTGTTAGCAGCCGGATCTCAGTGGTGGTGGTGGTGGTGCTCGAGTGCGGCCGCAAGCTTCA
GGCATCCGTTGCATAAACGCGATGATAACGCCGCCCCAGAGATGTCAGTACTTCGTAGCCTATTGTGCCT
TCTGCTTTGGCCACAGCATCTACGCCGTAAGACTCATTCAAAAGTTCCACCATGCTATCTTCTTCCAGCA
GCCCTTCGGGCACTGCGGAAAGATCAACTGTCATGGAATCCATAGAGATTCGGCCCAGAATTGGTAGCCG
ATATCCTTTATACCAAGCGCATCCTGCAGCAGCGCCCGCACGGGCAAATCCATCAGCATATCCAACCGCA
ATGGTCGCAACACGGCATGGGCCAGTCGCTTGCCACGTAAGCCCATATCCCACCCGATCCCCTTTGGATA
AAGTGCGAATTTGCAGAATATGCGTTTGCAACCCCACAACAGGCTTAAGTGGATTAACACCATCATTCTG
CGGCGCTACGCCATACAAAGCGGCACCAGGGCGCACGAGATCAAAATGAAATGGTTGCCCCAGAAAAATT
CCAGAAGATGCAGAAAGACTTAAAGCTGCCTTTGGCAACATGCGTGCATAGTTCTCAAACCGTTCACGCT
GCATGGCATTGGCTGCGTTTTCTGGCGTATCTGCACAGGCCAGATGACTCATAACCAGACTGACAGATAA
CCCCTCCAAAAGTTCAGGAGTGGCCATCAGTTTATGGATATCAGCCTCTGAAAGGCCAAAACGAGACATA
CCCGTATCCAGTTGAATGGCCACATCCAGCGGCTTATCCATTTTGGCTGCCAGATCCCGCAAAACAGCCA
CCTGTTTTAGGCTATTTAAAACTGGCCGCAAATTATTGCGTACGCAAACCTCAGCAGCATCCGGCCGTGG
ACCATGCAACACAGTTACTGATGTGTGGGGTGAAAGATATGGCCTAAGGGCTAGCCCTTCATCCACATGT
GCGACAAAAAAATGTTTTGCGCCAACCTGTTCCAAAATGGGCGCCACCTGTGCAACCCCAAGCCCATAAG
CATCGGCCTTAACTACT
